>Addgene plasmid #203944 | pC0.425 | addgene full sequence | sequence record 406812 | Addgene NGS Result
GTGGCTCTTCAGTGGACGAAAGGGCCTCGTGATACGCCTATTTTTATAGGTTAATGTCATGATAATAATG
GTTTCTTAGACGTCAGGTGGCACTTTTCGGGGAAATGTGCGCGGAACCCCTATTTGTTTATTTTTCTAAA
TACATTCAAATATGTATCCGCTCATGAGACAATAACCCTGATAAATGCTTCAATAATATTGAAAAAGGAA
GAGTATGCGCTCACGCAACTGGTCCAGAACCTTGACCGAACGCAGCGGTGGTAACGGCGCAGTGGCGGTT
TTCATGGCTTGTTATGACTGTTTTTTTTTGGGGTACAGTCTATGCCTCGGGCATCCAAGCAGCAAGCGCG
TTACGCCGTGGGTCGATGTTTGATGTTATGGAGCAGCAACGATGTTACGCAGCAGGGCAGTCGCCCTAAA
ACAAAGTTAAACATCATGAGGGAAGCGGTGATCGCCGAAGTATCGACTCAACTATCAGAGGTAGTTGGCG
TCATCGAGCGCCATCTCGAACCGACGTTGCTGGCCGTACATTTGTACGGCTCCGCAGTGGATGGCGGCCT
GAAGCCACACAGCGATATTGATTTGCTGGTTACGGTGACCGTAAGGCTTGATGAAACAACGCGGCGAGCT
TTGATCAACGACCTTTTGGAAACTTCGGCTTCCCCTGGAGAGAGCGAGATTCTCCGCGCTGTAGAAGTCA
CCATTGTTGTGCACGACGACATCATTCCGTGGCGTTATCCAGCTAAGCGCGAACTGCAATTTGGAGAATG
GCAGCGCAATGACATTCTTGCAGGTATCTTCGAGCCAGCCACGATCGACATTGATCTGGCTATCTTGCTG
ACAAAAGCAAGAGAACATAGCGTTGCCTTGGTAGGTCCAGCGGCGGAGGAACTCTTTGATCCGGTTCCTG
AACAGGATCTATTTGAGGCGCTAAATGAAACCTTAACGCTATGGAACTCGCCGCCCGACTGGGCTGGCGA
TGAGCGAAATGTAGTGCTTACGTTGTCCCGCATTTGGTACAGCGCAGTAACCGGCAAAATCGCGCCGAAG
GATGTCGCTGCCGACTGGGCAATGGAGCGCCTGCCGGCCCAGTATCAGCCCGTCATACTTGAAGCTAGAC
AGGCTTATCTTGGACAAGAAGAAGATCGCTTGGCCTCGCGCGCAGATCAGTTGGAAGAATTTGTCCATTA
CGTAAAAGGCGAGATCACCAAGGTAGTCGGCAAATAACTGTCAGACCAAGTTTACTCATATATACTTTAG
ATTGATTTAAAACTTCATTTTTAATTTAAAAGGATCTAGGTGAAGATCCTTTTTGATAATCTCATGACCA
AAATCCCTTAACGTGAGTTTTCGTTCCACTGAGCGTCAGACCCCGTAGAAAAGATCAAAGGATCTTCTTG
AGATCCTTTTTTTCTGCGCGTAATCTGCTGCTTGCAAACAAAAAAACCACCGCTACCAGCGGTGGTTTGT
TTGCCGGATCAAGAGCTACCAACTCTTTTTCCGAAGGTAACTGGCTTCAGCAGAGCGCAGATACCAAATA
CTGTTCTTCTAGTGTAGCCGTAGTTAGGCCACCACTTCAAGAACTCTGTAGCACCGCCTACATACCTCGC
TCTGCTAATCCTGTTACCAGTGGCTGCTGCCAGTGGCGATAAGTCGTGTCTTACCGGGTTGGACTCAAGA
CGATAGTTACCGGATAAGGCGCAGCGGTCGGGCTGAACGGGGGGTTCGTGCACACAGCCCAGCTTGGAGC
GAACGACCTACACCGAACTGAGATACCTACAGCGTGAGCTATGAGAAAGCGCCACGCTTCCCGAAGGGAG
AAAGGCGGACAGGTATCCGGTAAGCGGCAGGGTCGGAACAGGAGAGCGCACGAGGGAGCTTCCAGGGGGA
AACGCCTGGTATCTTTATAGTCCTGTCGGGTTTCGCCACCTCTGACTTGAGCGTCGATTTTTGTGATGCT
CGTCAGGGGGGCGGAGCCTATGGAAAAACGCCAGCAACGCGGCCTTTTTACGGTTCCTGGCCTTTTGCTG
GCCTTTTGCTCACATGTTCTTTCCTGCGTTATCCCCTGATTCTGTGGATAACCGTATTACCGCCTTTGAG
TGAGCTGATACCGCTCGCCGCAGCCGAACGACCGAGCGCAGCGAGTCAGTGAGCGAGGAAGCGGAAGAGC
GCCCAATACGCAAACCGCCTCTCCCCGCGCGTTGGCCGATTCATTAATCACTCTGTGGTCTCAGGAGTGA
CCATCTCATCTGTAACATCATTGGCAACGCTACCTTTGCCATGTTTCAGAAACAACTCTGGCGCATCGGG
CTTCCCATACAATCGATAGATTGTCGCACCTGATTGCCCGACATTATCGCGAGCCCATTTATACCCATAT
AAATCAGCATCCATGTTGGAATTTAATCGCGGCCTGGAGCAAGACGTTTCCCGTTGAATATGGCTCATAA
CACCCCTTGTATTACTGTTTATGTAAGCAGACAGTTTTATTGTTCATGATGATATATTTTTATCTTGTGC
AATGTAACATCAGAGATTTTGAGACACAACGTGGCTTTGTTGAATAAATCGAACTTTTGCTGAGTTGAAG
GATCAGCTCGAGTTACCAATGCTTAATCAGTGAGGCACCTATCTCAGCGATCTGTCTATTTCGTTCATCC
ATAGTTGCCTGACTCCCCGTCGTGTAGATAACTACGATACGGGAGGGCTTACCATCTGGCCCCAGTGCTG
CAATGATAATGTGAGACCACGAA
Features (pLannotate 1.2.2; 8 found; start..end, strand, type, name):
    110..214     +  promoter       AmpR promoter: bla
    205..285     -  CDS            int (fragment): INT2_ECOLX - Protein inferred from homology: Swiss-Prot protein existence level 3. Putative integrase believed to be involved in the insertion of antibiotic resistance genes into plasmids and transposons. From Escherichia coli.
    373..429     +  CDS            GmR (fragment): gentamycin acetyltransferase; aacC1; confers resistance to gentamycin
    436..1224    +  CDS            aadA: S3AD_ECOLX - Experimental evidence at protein level: Swiss-Prot protein existence level 1. Mediates bacterial resistance to the antibiotics streptomycin and spectinomycin. From Escherichia coli.
   1398..1986    +  rep_origin     ori: high-copy-number ColE1/pMB1/pBR322/pUC origin of replication
   2169..2218    +  CDS            lacI (fragment): lac repressor; lacI; The lac repressor binds to the lac operator to inhibit transcription in E. coli. This inhibition can be relieved by adding lactose or isopropyl-β-D-thiogalactopyranoside (IPTG).
   2238..2448    -  CDS            KanR (fragment): aminoglycoside phosphotransferase; aph(3')-Ia; confers resistance to kanamycin in bacteria or G418 (Geneticin®) in eukaryotes
   2604..2738    -  CDS            bla(M) (fragment): β-lactamase lacking the signal sequence; bla(M); allows cytosolic expression of β-lactamase
