[The description below was written by a language model from this plasmid's Addgene catalogue record and pLannotate feature annotations shown in this document.]
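Description:
pC0.425 is a small (about 2.75 kb) synthetic-biology part plasmid from a toolkit built for engineering the fast-growing cyanobacterium Synechococcus sp. PCC 11901, described by the depositor as compatible with the CyanoGate modular cloning kit. The record lists no named backbone. The feature table shows a compact E. coli maintenance vector with a high-copy ColE1/pUC-type origin of replication and an aadA gene, which confers spectinomycin/streptomycin resistance and matches the spectinomycin selection in the catalogue entry. The AmpR (bla) promoter annotated upstream of aadA, together with short integrase and gentamicin acetyltransferase fragments, is probably residual sequence surrounding the resistance cassette, with the promoter plausibly contributing to its expression. None of these fragments is long enough to encode a working protein.

The insert, "Cas12a UP", is a synthetic "up flank": the upstream flanking region of an RSF1010-based Cas12a vector. RSF1010 is a broad-host-range replicon commonly used for self-replicating plasmids in cyanobacteria. According to the stated purpose, this part is used in assemblies that introduce a guide RNA expression cassette into the Cas12a vector and swap out its antibiotic resistance marker, presumably alongside a matching downstream flank, though the record does not describe one. The insert itself is not annotated as a feature. The short lacI, KanR and β-lactamase fragments found after the origin may be pieces of the target vector sequence that make up the flank, but the record does not confirm this. No Cas12a coding sequence, gRNA scaffold or cyanobacterial promoter is annotated, and the cloning sites are not specified.
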