Addgene plasmid #203944: pC0.425
Purpose: Up Flank. Up flanking region of RSF1010-Cas12a vector for introducing gRNA expression cassette and swapping out the AbR.
Depositing lab: Alistair McCormick. Depositing organization: University of Edinburgh. Publication: A toolbox to engineer the highly productive cyanobacterium Synechococcus sp. PCC 11901. Victoria AJ, Selao TT, Moreno-Cabezuelo JA, Mills LA, Gale GAR, Lea-Smith DJ, McCormick AJ. Plant Physiol. 2024 May 7:kiae261. doi: 10.1093/plphys/kiae261. PubMed 38713768.
Backbone
  Vector backbone: n/a
  Vector type: Synthetic Biology
Growth in bacteria
  Bacterial resistance: Spectinomycin, 50 μg/mL
  Growth temperature: 37°C
  Growth strain: DH5alpha
  Copy number: High Copy
Gene/Insert
  Gene/Insert name: Cas12a UP
  Species: Synthetic
  Cloning method: Restriction Enzyme; 5′ cloning site unknown (unknown if destroyed)
Terms and licenses: Academic/Nonprofit Terms; Industry Terms: Not Available to Industry
Depositor comments: 11901 toolkit compatible with CyanoGate Kit
How to cite: pC0.425 was a gift from Alistair McCormick (Addgene plasmid # 203944 ; http://n2t.net/addgene:203944 ; RRID:Addgene_203944)
